Addgene plasmid #159859: pCFJ1410 - [1-2] ENTR - Fluor - mCherry(PATCs, NLS(2), no_atg, no_stop)
Purpose: Three-fragment Gateway compatible flourophore for expression in C. elegans
Depositing lab: Christian Froekjaer-Jensen. Depositing organization: King Abdullah University of Science and Technology (KAUST). Publication: Engineering rules that minimize germline silencing of transgenes in simple extrachromosomal arrays in C. elegans. Aljohani MD, El Mouridi S, Priyadarshini M, Vargas-Velazquez AM, Frokjaer-Jensen C. Nat Commun. 2020 Dec 9;11(1):6300. doi: 10.1038/s41467-020-19898-0. PubMed 33298957.
Backbone
  Vector backbone: pDONR221
  Vector type: Worm Expression
Growth in bacteria
  Bacterial resistance: Kanamycin, 50 μg/mL
  Growth temperature: 37°C
  Growth strain: DH5alpha
  Copy number: High Copy
Gene/Insert
  Gene/Insert name: [1-2] ENTR - Fluor - mCherry(PATCs, NLS(2), no_atg, no_stop)
  Species: C. elegans (nematode)
  Mutation: Not applicable
  Cloning method: Gateway Cloning
Terms and licenses: Academic/Nonprofit Terms; Industry Terms: Not Available to Industry
Depositor comments: See www.wormbuilder.org for more information.
How to cite: pCFJ1410 - [1-2] ENTR - Fluor - mCherry(PATCs, NLS(2), no_atg, no_stop) was a gift from Christian Froekjaer-Jensen (Addgene plasmid # 159859 ; http://n2t.net/addgene:159859 ; RRID:Addgene_159859)
