[The description below was written by a language model from this plasmid's Addgene catalogue record and pLannotate feature annotations shown in this document.]
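Description:
pCFJ1410 is a Gateway entry clone built on the pDONR221 backbone, intended as the middle ("[1-2]") module in three-fragment Gateway assembly of C. elegans expression constructs. It is maintained in E. coli as a high-copy plasmid through a ColE1/pUC-type origin and is selected with kanamycin via the KanR aminoglycoside phosphotransferase gene. Residual backbone elements include the rrnB T1 and T2 terminators upstream of the cassette, a T7 promoter next to attL2, and small lacI and lacZα fragments. The plasmid carries no worm promoter or 3' UTR of its own. These are supplied by the flanking entry clones when the fragments are recombined into a destination vector by the LR reaction.

The payload, bounded by attL1 and attL2, is an mCherry coding sequence of about 2.2 kb. The annotation shows it as several separated red-fluorescent-protein matches (called as mRed7Q1S1, DsRed.M1 and mCherry, plus a short stretch matched to mNeonGreen). This pattern is consistent with a coding region interrupted by introns. The "PATCs" in the name refers to periodic A/T clusters, a sequence feature the associated study used to reduce germline silencing of transgenes, and these plausibly lie in the unannotated gaps, although the feature table does not label them. The name indicates two nuclear localization signals. Only one is annotated, the EGL-13 NLS at the C-terminal end just before attL2. The cassette lacks both a start codon and a stop codon, so it is meant to be read through in frame with coding sequence from neighbouring modules rather than expressed alone. It is used as a modular, nuclear-targeted red fluorophore for building worm transgenes, including those carried on simple extrachromosomal arrays.
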