Features (pLannotate 1.2.2; 14 found; start..end, strand, type, name):
     33..132     +  protein_bind   attL1: mutant version of attL; recombination site for the Gateway® LR reaction LR Clonase™
    254..277     +  CDS            mNeonGreen (fragment): bright monomeric yellow-green fluorescent protein derived from LanYFP (Shaner et al., 2013)
    338..460     +  CDS            mRed7Q1S1 (fragment): mRed7Q1S1 is a basic (constitutively fluorescent) red fluorescent protein published in 2016, derived from synthetic construct.
    757..996     +  CDS            DsRed.M1 (fragment): DsRed.M1 is a basic (constitutively fluorescent) red fluorescent protein published in 2007, derived from Discosoma sp..
   1298..2155    +  CDS            mCherry: mCherry is a basic (constitutively fluorescent) red fluorescent protein published in 2004, derived from Discosoma sp.. It is reported to be a very rapidly-maturing monomer with low acid sensitivity.
   2171..2242    +  CDS            EGL-13 NLS: nuclear localization signal from the C. elegans EGL-13 transcription factor (Lyssenko et al., 2007)
   2244..2343    -  protein_bind   attL2: mutant version of attL; recombination site for the Gateway® LR reaction LR Clonase™
   2361..2379    -  promoter       T7 promoter: promoter for bacteriophage T7 RNA polymerase
   2513..3322    +  CDS            KanR: aminoglycoside phosphotransferase; aph(3')-Ia; confers resistance to kanamycin in bacteria or G418 (Geneticin®) in eukaryotes
   3469..4057    +  rep_origin     ori: high-copy-number ColE1/pMB1/pBR322/pUC origin of replication
   4240..4332    +  CDS            lacI (fragment): lac repressor; lacI; The lac repressor binds to the lac operator to inhibit transcription in E. coli. This inhibition can be relieved by adding lactose or isopropyl-β-D-thiogalactopyranoside (IPTG).
   4387..4414    -  terminator     rrnB T2 terminator: transcription terminator T2 from the E. coli rrnB gene
   4546..4589    +  terminator     rrnB T1 terminator: Escherichia coli rrnB; transcription terminator T1 from the E. coli rrnB gene
   4636..17      -  CDS            lacZα (fragment) (across the origin): LacZα fragment of β-galactosidase; lacZ fragment
>Addgene plasmid #159859 | pCFJ1410 - [1-2] ENTR - Fluor - mCherry(PATCs, NLS(2), no_atg, no_stop) | addgene full sequence | sequence record 318032 | Addgene NGS Result
GTAAAACGACGGCCAGTCTTAAGCTCGGGCCCCAAATAATGATTTTATTTTGACTGATAGTGACCTGTTC
GTTGCAACACATTGATGAGCAATGCTTTTTTATAATGCCAACTTTGTACAAAAAAGCAGGCTCGCCAAAG
GTAAGTTTATCTAAAAAGTTTTTCATTCAAAATGTGTAAAAATTCATTTAAAATAACCCAAAAATCATTA
ATCCTCGATATTTTCAGAAGAAGCGTAAGGTGTCCAAGGTGTCCAAGGGAGAGGAGGATAACATGGCTAT
CATCAAGGTATTTTCCTGCATTTTTCAACTGGGAAAATGAAAGAAAATCGATAATTTCAGGAGTTCATGA
GATTCAAGGTCCACATGGAGGGATCCGTCAACGGACACGAGTTCGAGATCGAGGGAGAGGGAGAGGGAAG
ACCATACGAGGGAACCCAGACCGCTAAGCTTAAGGTCACCAAGGTAAGATATGGGAAAGAAGGAAAAAAC
CGAGATTTTACTTGAAAAATTGAATTTTTCGCGGGATTTTCACCAAAAATTGTTGAATATTCATTATTTC
ACGCTGTAAAACAAAAATAAAAATAATCAAAAACTACGTTGAAATCGCGTTTTTAAGCGAATTTTCTTCA
GAATTGCCAGATTTTAACCCCAAATTTTGCAGTTTTTAAATAAAATTTCACCTTTTCGGCTCAAATTGTA
GATTTTCCTGAAAATTTAGTACAAAAAACAATTTCCTCGTAAATTTTTCAAATTTTCAGGGAGGACCACT
TCCATTCGCTTGGGATATCCTTTCCCCACAGTTCATGTACGGATCCAAGGCTTACGTCAAGCACCCAGCT
GATATCCCAGATTACCTTAAGCTTTCCTTCCCAGAGGGATTCAAGTGGGAGAGAGTCATGAACTTCGAGG
ATGGAGGAGTCGTCACCGTCACCCAGGATTCCTCCCTTCAGGATGGAGAGTTCATCTACAAGGTAAGTTA
TGTCTACCTGCCTGCCTACCGCCTAAATTTTTTGTGAAGTTTCTTCAAAAAATCCAGAAAAAAAAACAAT
TTTCATACGATTTTTTCCCTTAAAATTGTGAATTTTCATGCTTTTTAGCCCCAAAAGTCATTATTTGAGA
AAAAATTTCATACAAAAAAGTTTTGAGAAATACACAATTTTTTAAATGTAATTTTCAAATTTTCAATTTT
CAACTAGAAAATTCACAAAACTTGTAAATTTTGGACCAAAACATTTATACAATTACTTTTTTTGAATCTA
ATAACTACAATAACTACAAATTTAACATTTTCAGGTCAAGCTTAGAGGAACCAACTTCCCATCCGATGGA
CCAGTCATGCAGAAGAAGACCATGGGATGGGAGGCTTCCTCCGAGAGAATGTACCCAGAGGATGGAGCTC
TTAAGGGAGAGATCAAGCAGAGACTTAAGCTTAAGGATGGAGGACACTACGATGCTGAGGTCAAGACCAC
CTACAAGGTAAGTTCTTTTTTTGAAAAGTGCAGTTTGTAGTCTAATTTTCATTTATTTTCTTTTTAAAAA
ACGCATCAATTTTTAAATATTTTGGGACAAAATCCGAAAACTGTACTAATTTGTAGTTTGTAAAATTAAA
AAAAAAACGCAAAAAAATGTTTTCAAAAATGCTTAGAATAAAAATAAAATTTCTAAAAAATTGAACAAAA
TAAACATTTAAAAATTCAAAAAGTTTGAAAAAATGCAAAGTTTTTTAATGCAAAAAATATTTAATGTTTA
AACAAATTTAAAAAATGTTGTAAGAATATGTTTAGAGACAGTTTTTAAATGTTAAATTGCAAAAAAAAAA
AGCAAAAAAAAATTTGAAAAATGTAACAGAAAATTTTAATTAAAAAAGTCGTGTTTTTTTCAAACCTGCA
ATTCTTTGTAATTTTATTTATAAAGAGAAACAAATCAAATTGTATATTACGAAAAACGATACTAAAATTC
GAAAATTTGCGGTTTTTTGCGTAAAAAATACGGTTCCGTAATTTTCAGGCTAAGAAGCCAGTCCAGCTTC
CAGGAGCTTACAACGTCAACATCAAGCTTGATATCACCTCCCACAACGAGGATTACACCATCGTCGAGCA
GTACGAGAGAGCTGAGGGAAGACACTCCACCGGAGGAATGGATGAGCTTTACAAGGGATCAGGTAGTGGC
TCCCGTCGTCGTAAGGCCAACCCAACCAAGCTCTCCGAGAACGCCAAGAAGCTCGCCAAGGAGGTCGAGA
ACAACCCAGCTTTCTTGTACAAAGTTGGCATTATAAGAAAGCATTGCTTATCAATTTGTTGCAACGAACA
GGTCACTATCAGTCAAAATAAAATCATTATTTGCCATCCAGCTGATATCCCCTATAGTGAGTCGTATTAC
ATGGTCATAGCTGTTTCCTGGCAGCTCTGGCCCGTGTCTCAAAATCTCTGATGTTACATTGCACAAGATA
AAAATATATCATCATGAACAATAAAACTGTCTGCTTACATAAACAGTAATACAAGGGGTGTTATGAGCCA
TATTCAACGGGAAACGTCGAGGCCGCGATTAAATTCCAACATGGATGCTGATTTATATGGGTATAAATGG
GCTCGCGATAATGTCGGGCAATCAGGTGCGACAATCTATCGCTTGTATGGGAAGCCCGATGCGCCAGAGT
TGTTTCTGAAACATGGCAAAGGTAGCGTTGCCAATGATGTTACAGATGAGATGGTCAGACTAAACTGGCT
GACGGAATTTATGCCTCTTCCGACCATCAAGCATTTTATCCGTACTCCTGATGATGCATGGTTACTCACC
ACTGCGATCCCCGGAAAAACAGCATTCCAGGTATTAGAAGAATATCCTGATTCAGGTGAAAATATTGTTG
ATGCGCTGGCAGTGTTCCTGCGCCGGTTGCATTCGATTCCTGTTTGTAATTGTCCTTTTAACAGCGATCG
CGTATTTCGTCTCGCTCAGGCGCAATCACGAATGAATAACGGTTTGGTTGATGCGAGTGATTTTGATGAC
GAGCGTAATGGCTGGCCTGTTGAACAAGTCTGGAAAGAAATGCATAAACTTTTGCCATTCTCACCGGATT
CAGTCGTCACTCATGGTGATTTCTCACTTGATAACCTTATTTTTGACGAGGGGAAATTAATAGGTTGTAT
TGATGTTGGACGAGTCGGAATCGCAGACCGATACCAGGATCTTGCCATCCTATGGAACTGCCTCGGTGAG
TTTTCTCCTTCATTACAGAAACGGCTTTTTCAAAAATATGGTATTGATAATCCTGATATGAATAAATTGC
AGTTTCATTTGATGCTCGATGAGTTTTTCTAATCAGAATTGGTTAATTGGTTGTAACACTGGCAGAGCAT
TACGCTGACTTGACGGGACGGCGCAAGCTCATGACCAAAATCCCTTAACGTGAGTTACGCGTCGTTCCAC
TGAGCGTCAGACCCCGTAGAAAAGATCAAAGGATCTTCTTGAGATCCTTTTTTTCTGCGCGTAATCTGCT
GCTTGCAAACAAAAAAACCACCGCTACCAGCGGTGGTTTGTTTGCCGGATCAAGAGCTACCAACTCTTTT
TCCGAAGGTAACTGGCTTCAGCAGAGCGCAGATACCAAATACTGTTCTTCTAGTGTAGCCGTAGTTAGGC
CACCACTTCAAGAACTCTGTAGCACCGCCTACATACCTCGCTCTGCTAATCCTGTTACCAGTGGCTGCTG
CCAGTGGCGATAAGTCGTGTCTTACCGGGTTGGACTCAAGACGATAGTTACCGGATAAGGCGCAGCGGTC
GGGCTGAACGGGGGGTTCGTGCACACAGCCCAGCTTGGAGCGAACGACCTACACCGAACTGAGATACCTA
CAGCGTGAGCTATGAGAAAGCGCCACGCTTCCCGAAGGGAGAAAGGCGGACAGGTATCCGGTAAGCGGCA
GGGTCGGAACAGGAGAGCGCACGAGGGAGCTTCCAGGGGGAAACGCCTGGTATCTTTATAGTCCTGTCGG
GTTTCGCCACCTCTGACTTGAGCGTCGATTTTTGTGATGCTCGTCAGGGGGGCGGAGCCTATGGAAAAAC
GCCAGCAACGCGGCCTTTTTACGGTTCCTGGCCTTTTGCTGGCCTTTTGCTCACATGTTCTTTCCTGCGT
TATCCCCTGATTCTGTGGATAACCGTATTACCGCCTTTGAGTGAGCTGATACCGCTCGCCGCAGCCGAAC
GACCGAGCGCAGCGAGTCAGTGAGCGAGGAAGCGGAAGAGCGCCCAATACGCAAACCGCCTCTCCCCGCG
CGTTGGCCGATTCATTAATGCAGCTGGCACGACAGGTTTCCCGACTGGAAAGCGGGCAGTGAGCGCAACG
CAATTAATACGCGTACCGCTAGCCAGGAAGAGTTTGTAGAAACGCAAAAAGGCCATCCGTCAGGATGGCC
TTCTGCTTAGTTTGATGCCTGGCAGTTTATGGCGGGCGTCCTGCCCGCCACCCTCCGGGCCGTTGCTTCA
CAACGTTCAAATCCGCTCCCGGCGGATTTGTCCTACTCAGGAGAGCGTTCACCGACAAACAACAGATAAA
ACGAAAGGCCCAGTCTTCCGACTGAGCCTTTCGTTTTATTTGATGCCTGGCAGTTCCCTACTCTCGCGTT
AACGCTAGCATGGATGTTTTCCCAGTCACGACGTT
